>Addgene plasmid #204669 | pLenti-CMV-Myr-Pink Flamindo | addgene full sequence | sequence record 407794 | Addgene NGS Result
GTCGACGGATCGGGAGATCTCCCGATCCCCTATGGTGCACTCTCAGTACAATCTGCTCTGATGCCGCATA
GTTAAGCCAGTATCTGCTCCCTGCTTGTGTGTTGGAGGTCGCTGAGTAGTGCGCGAGCAAAATTTAAGCT
ACAACAAGGCAAGGCTTGACCGACAATTGCATGAAGAATCTGCTTAGGGTTAGGCGTTTTGCGCTGCTTC
GCGATGTACGGGCCAGATATACGCGTTGACATTGATTATTGACTAGTTATTAATAGTAATCAATTACGGG
GTCATTAGTTCATAGCCCATATATGGAGTTCCGCGTTACATAACTTACGGTAAATGGCCCGCCTGGCTGA
CCGCCCAACGACCCCCGCCCATTGACGTCAATAATGACGTATGTTCCCATAGTAACGCCAATAGGGACTT
TCCATTGACGTCAATGGGTGGAGTATTTACGGTAAACTGCCCACTTGGCAGTACATCAAGTGTATCATAT
GCCAAGTACGCCCCCTATTGACGTCAATGACGGTAAATGGCCCGCCTGGCATTATGCCCAGTACATGACC
TTATGGGACTTTCCTACTTGGCAGTACATCTACGTATTAGTCATCGCTATTACCATGGTGATGCGGTTTT
GGCAGTACATCAATGGGCGTGGATAGCGGTTTGACTCACGGGGATTTCCAAGTCTCCACCCCATTGACGT
CAATGGGAGTTTGTTTTGGCACCAAAATCAACGGGACTTTCCAAAATGTCGTAACAACTCCGCCCCATTG
ACGCAAATGGGCGGTAGGCGTGTACGGTGGGAGGTCTATATAAGCAGCGCGTTTTGCCTGTACTGGGTCT
CTCTGGTTAGACCAGATCTGAGCCTGGGAGCTCTCTGGCTAACTAGGGAACCCACTGCTTAAGCCTCAAT
AAAGCTTGCCTTGAGTGCTTCAAGTAGTGTGTGCCCGTCTGTTGTGTGACTCTGGTAACTAGAGATCCCT
CAGACCCTTTTAGTCAGTGTGGAAAATCTCTAGCAGTGGCGCCCGAACAGGGACTTGAAAGCGAAAGGGA
AACCAGAGGAGCTCTCTCGACGCAGGACTCGGCTTGCTGAAGCGCGCACGGCAAGAGGCGAGGGGCGGCG
ACTGGTGAGTACGCCAAAAATTTTGACTAGCGGAGGCTAGAAGGAGAGAGATGGGTGCGAGAGCGTCAGT
ATTAAGCGGGGGAGAATTAGATCGCGATGGGAAAAAATTCGGTTAAGGCCAGGGGGAAAGAAAAAATATA
AATTAAAACATATAGTATGGGCAAGCAGGGAGCTAGAACGATTCGCAGTTAATCCTGGCCTGTTAGAAAC
ATCAGAAGGCTGTAGACAAATACTGGGACAGCTACAACCATCCCTTCAGACAGGATCAGAAGAACTTAGA
TCATTATATAATACAGTAGCAACCCTCTATTGTGTGCATCAAAGGATAGAGATAAAAGACACCAAGGAAG
CTTTAGACAAGATAGAGGAAGAGCAAAACAAAAGTAAGACCACCGCACAGCAAGCGGCCGCTGATCTTCA
GACCTGGAGGAGGAGATATGAGGGACAATTGGAGAAGTGAATTATATAAATATAAAGTAGTAAAAATTGA
ACCATTAGGAGTAGCACCCACCAAGGCAAAGAGAAGAGTGGTGCAGAGAGAAAAAAGAGCAGTGGGAATA
GGAGCTTTGTTCCTTGGGTTCTTGGGAGCAGCAGGAAGCACTATGGGCGCAGCGTCAATGACGCTGACGG
TACAGGCCAGACAATTATTGTCTGGTATAGTGCAGCAGCAGAACAATTTGCTGAGGGCTATTGAGGCGCA
ACAGCATCTGTTGCAACTCACAGTCTGGGGCATCAAGCAGCTCCAGGCAAGAATCCTGGCTGTGGAAAGA
TACCTAAAGGATCAACAGCTCCTGGGGATTTGGGGTTGCTCTGGAAAACTCATTTGCACCACTGCTGTGC
CTTGGAATGCTAGTTGGAGTAATAAATCTCTGGAACAGATTTGGAATCACACGACCTGGATGGAGTGGGA
CAGAGAAATTAACAATTACACAAGCTTAATACACTCCTTAATTGAAGAATCGCAAAACCAGCAAGAAAAG
AATGAACAAGAATTATTGGAATTAGATAAATGGGCAAGTTTGTGGAATTGGTTTAACATAACAAATTGGC
TGTGGTATATAAAATTATTCATAATGATAGTAGGAGGCTTGGTAGGTTTAAGAATAGTTTTTGCTGTACT
TTCTATAGTGAATAGAGTTAGGCAGGGATATTCACCATTATCGTTTCAGACCCACCTCCCAACCCCGAGG
GGACCCGACAGGCCCGAAGGAATAGAAGAAGAAGGTGGAGAGAGAGACAGAGACAGATCCATTCGATTAG
TGAACGGATCGGCACTGCGTGCGCCAATTCTGCAGACAAATGGCAGTATTCATCCACAATTTTAAAAGAA
AAGGGGGGATTGGGGGGTACAGTGCAGGGGAAAGAATAGTAGACATAATAGCAACAGACATACAAACTAA
AGAATTACAAAAACAAATTACAAAAATTCAAAATTTTCGGGTTTATTACAGGGACAGCAGAGATCCAGTT
TGGTTAATTAAGCTTGGGAGTTCCGCGTTACATAACTTACGGTAAATGGCCCGCCTGGCTGACCGCCCAA
CGACCCCCGCCCATTGACGTCAATAATGACGTATGTTCCCATAGTAACGCCAATAGGGACTTTCCATTGA
CGTCAATGGGTGGAGCATTTACGGTAAACTGCCCACTTGGCAGTACATCAAGTGTATCATATGCCAAGTA
CGCCCCCTATTGACGTCAATGACGGTAAATGGCCCGCCTGGCATTATGCCCAGTACATGACCTTATGGGA
CTTTCCTACTTGGCAGTACATCTACGTATTAGTCATCGCTATTACCATGGTGATGCGGTTTTGGCAGTAC
ATCAATGGGCGTGGATAGCGGTTTGACTCACGGGGATTTCCAAGTCTCCACCCCATTGACGTCAATGGGA
GTTTGTTTTGGCACCAAAATCAACGGGACTTTCCAAAATGTCGTAACAACTCCGCCCCATTGACGCAAAT
GGGCGGTAGGCGTGTACGGTGGGAGGTCTATATAAGCAGAGCTCGTTTAGTGAACCGTCAGATCGCCTGG
AGACGCCATCCACGCTGTTTTGACCTCCATAGAAGACACCGACTCTAGAGGATCCATGGGCTGTGTGCAG
TGTAAGGACAAGGAGGCTACCAAGCTGACAGGAGGCCTGGTGAGCAAGGGCGAGGAGGATAACATGGCCA
TCATCAAGGAGTTCATGCGCTTCAAGGTGCACATGGAGGGCTCCGTGAACGGCCACGAGTTCGAGATCGA
GGGCGAGGGCGAGGGCCGCCCCTACGAGGCCTTTCAGACCGCTAAGCTGAAGGTGACCAAGGGTGGCCCC
CTGCCCTTCGCCTGGGACATCCTGTCCCCTCAGTTCATGTACGGCTCCAAGGCCTACATTAAGCACCCAG
CCGACATCCCCGACTACTTCAAGCTGTCCTTCCCCGAGGGCTTCAGGTGGGAGCGCGTGATGAACTTCGA
GGACGGCGGCATTATTCACGTTAACCAGGACTCCTCCCTGCAGGACGGCGTATTCATCTACAAGGTGAAG
CTGCGCGGCACCAACTTCCCCCCCGACGGCCCCGTAATGCAGAAGAAGACCATGGGCTGGGAGCAGTGGC
GCGATCCTCCTCTCCTGTCCCAGCGAGGGCCTGATGCCCTACTCACCGTGGCGCTCCGGAAGCCCCCAGG
TCAGCGTACGGATGAAGAACTGGACCTGATCTTTGAAGAGCTGCTGCATATCAAGGCGGTGGCACACCTT
TCTAACTCGGTGAAGCGGGAACTAGCTGCTGTTCTGCTCTTTGAACCACACAGCAAGGCAGGAACTGTGT
TGTTCAGCCAGGGGGACAAGGGTACCTCGTGGTACATTATCTGGAAGGGATCTGTCAATGTGGTGACCCA
TGGCAAGGGGCTGGTGACCACGTTGCACGAGGGAGATGACTTTGGACAGCTGGCTCTGGTGAACGACGCA
CCTCGGGCAGCCACCATCATCCTTCGAGAAAATAACTGTCACTTTCTGCGTGTGGACAAGCAGGACTTCA
ACCGCATCATCAAGGATGTGGAATTTAAAGTGGAGACTGTTGATGAGCGGATGTACCCCGAGGACGGCGC
CCTGAAGAGCGAGATCAAGAAGGGGCTGAGGCTGAAGGACGGCGGCCACTACGCCGCCGAGGTCAAGACC
ACCTACAAGGCCAAGAAGCCCGTGCAGCTGCCCGGCGCCTACATCGTCGACATCAAGTTGGACATCGTGT
CCCACAACGAGGACTACACCATCGTGGAACAGTGCGAACGCGCCGAGGGCCGCCACTCCACCGGCGGCAT
GGACGAGCTGTACAAGTAAGAATTCGATATCAAGCTTATCGATAATCAACCTCTGGATTACAAAATTTGT
GAAAGATTGACTGGTATTCTTAACTATGTTGCTCCTTTTACGCTATGTGGATACGCTGCTTTAATGCCTT
TGTATCATGCTATTGCTTCCCGTATGGCTTTCATTTTCTCCTCCTTGTATAAATCCTGGTTGCTGTCTCT
TTATGAGGAGTTGTGGCCCGTTGTCAGGCAACGTGGCGTGGTGTGCACTGTGTTTGCTGACGCAACCCCC
ACTGGTTGGGGCATTGCCACCACCTGTCAGCTCCTTTCCGGGACTTTCGCTTTCCCCCTCCCTATTGCCA
CGGCGGAACTCATCGCCGCCTGCCTTGCCCGCTGCTGGACAGGGGCTCGGCTGTTGGGCACTGACAATTC
CGTGGTGTTGTCGGGGAAATCATCGTCCTTTCCTTGGCTGCTCGCCTGTGTTGCCACCTGGATTCTGCGC
GGGACGTCCTTCTGCTACGTCCCTTCGGCCCTCAATCCAGCGGACCTTCCTTCCCGCGGCCTGCTGCCGG
CTCTGCGGCCTCTTCCGCGTCTTCGCCTTCGCCCTCAGACGAGTCGGATCTCCCTTTGGGCCGCCTCCCC
GCATCGATACCGTCGACCTCGAGACCTAGAAAAACATGGAGCAATCACAAGTAGCAATACAGCAGCTACC
AATGCTGATTGTGCCTGGCTAGAAGCACAAGAGGAGGAGGAGGTGGGTTTTCCAGTCACACCTCAGGTAC
CTTTAAGACCAATGACTTACAAGGCAGCTGTAGATCTTAGCCACTTTTTAAAAGAAAAGGGGGGACTGGA
AGGGCTAATTCACTCCCAACGAAGACAAGATATCCTTGATCTGTGGATCTACCACACACAAGGCTACTTC
CCTGATTGGCAGAACTACACACCAGGGCCAGGGATCAGATATCCACTGACCTTTGGATGGTGCTACAAGC
TAGTACCAGTTGAGCAAGAGAAGGTAGAAGAAGCCAATGAAGGAGAGAACACCCGCTTGTTACACCCTGT
GAGCCTGCATGGGATGGATGACCCGGAGAGAGAAGTATTAGAGTGGAGGTTTGACAGCCGCCTAGCATTT
CATCACATGGCCCGAGAGCTGCATCCGGACTGTACTGGGTCTCTCTGGTTAGACCAGATCTGAGCCTGGG
AGCTCTCTGGCTAACTAGGGAACCCACTGCTTAAGCCTCAATAAAGCTTGCCTTGAGTGCTTCAAGTAGT
GTGTGCCCGTCTGTTGTGTGACTCTGGTAACTAGAGATCCCTCAGACCCTTTTAGTCAGTGTGGAAAATC
TCTAGCAGGGCCCGTTTAAACCCGCTGATCAGCCTCGACTGTGCCTTCTAGTTGCCAGCCATCTGTTGTT
TGCCCCTCCCCCGTGCCTTCCTTGACCCTGGAAGGTGCCACTCCCACTGTCCTTTCCTAATAAAATGAGG
AAATTGCATCGCATTGTCTGAGTAGGTGTCATTCTATTCTGGGGGGTGGGGTGGGGCAGGACAGCAAGGG
GGAGGATTGGGAAGACAATAGCAGGCATGCTGGGGATGCGGTGGGCTCTATGGCTTCTGAGGCGGAAAGA
ACCAGCTGGGGCTCTAGGGGGTATCCCC
[124 nt withheld, positions 6049-6172]
C
[91 nt withheld, positions 6174-6264]
A
[49 nt withheld, positions 6266-6314]
CCTTTGACGTTGGAGTCCACGTTCTTT
[37 nt withheld, positions 6342-6378]
ACCCTATCTCGGTCTATTCTTTTGATTTATAAGGGATTTTGCCGATTTCGGCCTATTGGTTAAAAAATGA
GCTGATTTAACAAAAATTTAACGCGAATTAATTCTGTGGAATGTGTGTCAGTTAGGGTGTGGAAAGTCCC
CAGGCTCCCCAGCAGGCAGAAGTATGCAAAGCATGCATCTCAATTAGTCAGCAACCAGGTGTGGAAAGTC
CCCAGGCTCCCCAGCAGGCAGAAGTATGCAAAGCATGCATCTCAATTAGTCAGCAACCATAGTCCCGCCC
CTAACTCCGCCCATCCCGCCCCTAACTCCGCCCAGTTCCGCCCATTCTCCGCCCCATGGCTGACTAATTT
TTTTTATTTATGCAGAGGCCGAGGCCGCCTCTGCCTCTGAGCTATTCCAGAAGTAGTGAGGAGGCTTTTT
TGGAGGCCTAGGCTTTTGCAAAAAGCTCCCGGGAGCTTGTATATCCATTTTCGGATCTGATCAGCACGTG
TTGACAATTAATCATCGGCATAGTATATCGGCATAGTATAATACGACAAGGTGAGGAACTAAACCATGGC
CAAGTTGACCAGTGCCGTTCCGGTGCTCACCGCGCGCGACGTCGCCGGAGCGGTCGAGTTCTGGACCGAC
CGGCTCGGGTTCTCCCGGGACTTCGTGGAGGACGACTTCGCCGGTGTGGTCCGGGACGACGTGACCCTGT
TCATCAGCGCGGTCCAGGACCAGGTGGTGCCGGACAACACCCTGGCCTGGGTGTGGGTGCGCGGCCTGGA
CGAGCTGTACGCCGAGTGGTCGGAGGTCGTGTCCACGAACTTCCGGGACGCCTCCGGGCCGGCCATGACC
GAGATCGGCGAGCAGCCGTGGGGGCGGGAGTTCGCCCTGCGCGACCCGGCCGGCAACTGCGTGCACTTCG
TGGCCGAGGAGCAGGACTGACACGTGCTACGAGATTTCGATTCCACCGCCGCCTTCTATGAAAGGTTGGG
CTTCGGAATCGTTTTCCGGGACGCCGGCTGGATGATCCTCCAGCGCGGGGATCTCATGCTGGAGTTCTTC
GCCCACCCCAACTTGTTTATTGCAGCTTATAATGGTTACAAATAAAGCAATAGCATCACAAATTTCACAA
ATAAAGCATTTTTTTCACTGCATTCTAGTTGTGGTTTGTCCAAACTCATCAATGTATCTTATCATGTCTG
TATACCGTCGACCTCTAGCTAGAGCTTGGCGTAATCATGGTCATAGCTGTTTCCTGTGTGAAATTGTTAT
CCGCTCACAATTCCACACAACATACGAGCCGGAAGCATAAAGTGTAAAGCCTGGGGTGCCTAATGAGTGA
GCTAACTCACATTAATTGCGTTGCGCTCACTGCCCGCTTTCCAGTCGGGAAACCTGTCGTGCCAGCTGCA
TTAATGAATCGGCCAACGCGCGGGGAGAGGCGGTTTGCGTATTGGGCGCTCTTCCGCTTCCTCGCTCACT
GACTCGCTGCGCTCGGTCGTTCGGCTGCGGCGAGCGGTATCAGCTCACTCAAAGGCGGTAATACGGTTAT
CCACAGAATCAGGGGATAACGCAGGAAAGAACATGTGAGCAAAAGGCCAGCAAAAGGCCAGGAACCGTAA
AAAGGCCGCGTTGCTGGCGTTTTTCCATAGGCTCCGCCCCCCTGACGAGCATCACAAAAATCGACGCTCA
AGTCAGAGGTGGCGAAACCCGACAGGACTATAAAGATACCAGGCGTTTCCCCCTGGAAGCTCCCTCGTGC
GCTCTCCTGTTCCGACCCTGCCGCTTACCGGATACCTGTCCGCCTTTCTCCCTTCGGGAAGCGTGGCGCT
TTCTCATAGCTCACGCTGTAGGTATCTCAGTTCGGTGTAGGTCGTTCGCTCCAAGCTGGGCTGTGTGCAC
GAACCCCCCGTTCAGCCCGACCGCTGCGCCTTATCCGGTAACTATCGTCTTGAGTCCAACCCGGTAAGAC
ACGACTTATCGCCACTGGCAGCAGCCACTGGTAACAGGATTAGCAGAGCGAGGTATGTAGGCGGTGCTAC
AGAGTTCTTGAAGTGGTGGCCTAACTACGGCTACACTAGAAGAACAGTATTTGGTATCTGCGCTCTGCTG
AAGCCAGTTACCTTCGGAAAAAGAGTTGGTAGCTCTTGATCCGGCAAACAAACCACCGCTGGTAGCGGTG
GTTTTTTTGTTTGCAAGCAGCAGATTACGCGCAGAAAAAAAGGATCTCAAGAAGATCCTTTGATCTTTTC
TACGGGGTCTGACGCTCAGTGGAACGAAAACTCACGTTAAGGGATTTTGGTCATGAGATTATCAAAAAGG
ATCTTCACCTAGATCCTTTTAAATTAAAAATGAAGTTTTAAATCAATCTAAAGTATATATGAGTAAACTT
GGTCTGACAGTTACCAATGCTTAATCAGTGAGGCACCTATCTCAGCGATCTGTCTATTTCGTTCATCCAT
AGTTGCCTGACTCCCCGTCGTGTAGATAACTACGATACGGGAGGGCTTACCATCTGGCCCCAGTGCTGCA
ATGATACCGCGAGACCCACGCTCACCGGCTCCAGATTTATCAGCAATAAACCAGCCAGCCGGAAGGGCCG
AGCGCAGAAGTGGTCCTGCAACTTTATCCGCCTCCATCCAGTCTATTAATTGTTGCCGGGAAGCTAGAGT
AAGTAGTTCGCCAGTTAATAGTTTGCGCAACGTTGTTGCCATTGCTACAGGCATCGTGGTGTCACGCTCG
TCGTTTGGTATGGCTTCATTCAGCTCCGGTTCCCAACGATCAAGGCGAGTTACATGATCCCCCATGTTGT
GCAAAAAAGCGGTTAGCTCCTTCGGTCCTCCGATCGTTGTCAGAAGTAAGTTGGCCGCAGTGTTATCACT
CATGGTTATGGCAGCACTGCATAATTCTCTTACTGTCATGCCATCCGTAAGATGCTTTTCTGTGACTGGT
GAGTACTCAACCAAGTCATTCTGAGAATAGTGTATGCGGCGACCGAGTTGCTCTTGCCCGGCGTCAATAC
GGGATAATACCGCGCCACATAGCAGAACTTTAAAAGTGCTCATCATTGGAAAACGTTCTTCGGGGCGAAA
ACTCTCAAGGATCTTACCGCTGTTGAGATCCAGTTCGATGTAACCCACTCGTGCACCCAACTGATCTTCA
GCATCTTTTACTTTCACCAGCGTTTCTGGGTGAGCAAAAACAGGAAGGCAAAATGCCGCAAAAAAGGGAA
TAAGGGCGACACGGAAATGTTGAATACTCATACTCTTCCTTTTTCAATATTATTGAAGCATTTATCAGGG
TTATTGTCTCATGAGCGGATACATATTTGAATGTATTTAGAAAAATAAACAAATAGGGGTTCCGCGCACA
TTTCCCCGAAAAGTGCCACCTGAC
Features (pLannotate 1.2.2; 33 found; start..end, strand, type, name):
     31..83      -  misc_feature   bom (fragment): basis of mobility region from pBR322
    238..617     +  enhancer       CMV enhancer: human cytomegalovirus immediate early enhancer
    618..817     +  promoter       CMV promoter: human cytomegalovirus (CMV) immediate early promoter
    835..1015    +  LTR            5' LTR (truncated): truncated 5' long terminal repeat (LTR) from HIV-1
   1062..1187    +  misc_feature   HIV-1 Ψ: packaging signal of human immunodeficiency virus type 1
   1171..1534    +  CDS            HIV-1 gag (fragment): gag protein from human immunodeficiency virus 1; gag
   1680..1913    +  misc_feature   RRE: The Rev response element (RRE) of HIV-1 allows for Rev-dependent mRNA export from the nucleus to the cytoplasm.
   2290..2390    +  CDS            Rev (fragment): human immunodeficiency virus 1 (HIV-1) Rev protein; rev; enhances nuclear export of unspliced and incompletely spliced viral mRNAs
   2440..2557    +  misc_feature   cPPT/CTS: central polypurine tract and central termination sequence of HIV-1
   2616..2919    +  enhancer       CMV enhancer: human cytomegalovirus immediate early enhancer
   2920..3123    +  promoter       CMV promoter: human cytomegalovirus (CMV) immediate early promoter
   3257..3736    +  CDS            PAmCherry2 (fragment): PAmCherry2 is a photoactivatable red fluorescent protein published in 2009, derived from Discosoma sp.. It is reported to be a rapidly-maturing monomer with high acid sensitivity.
   3722..4177    +  CDS            Rapgef3 (fragment): RPGF3_MOUSE - Also known as Epac, Epac1. Experimental evidence at protein level: Swiss-Prot protein existence level 1. Guanine nucleotide exchange factor (GEF) for RAP1A and RAP2A small GTPases that is activated by binding cAMP. Through simultaneous binding of PDE3B to RAPGEF3 and PIK3R6 is assembled in a signaling complex in which it activates the PI3K gamma complex and which is involved in angiogenesis. Plays a role in the modulation of the cAMP- induced dynamic control of endothelial barrier function through a pathway that is independent on Rho-mediated signaling. Required for the actin rea
   4175..4429    +  CDS            mApple (fragment): photostable monomeric derivative of DsRed (Shaner et al., 2008) mammalian codon-optimized
   4430..4454    +  misc_feature   MCS (fragment): pBluescript multiple cloning site
   4454..5042    +  misc_feature   WPRE: woodchuck hepatitis virus posttranscriptional regulatory element
   4979..5560    +  CDS            nef (fragment): NEF_HV1H2 - Experimental evidence at protein level: Swiss-Prot protein existence level 1. Extracellular Nef protein targets CD4(+) T-lymphocytes for apoptosis by interacting with CXCR4 surface receptors. From Human immunodeficiency virus type 1 group M subtype B (isolate HXB2) (HIV-1).
   5567..5747    +  LTR            5' LTR (truncated): truncated 5' long terminal repeat (LTR) from HIV-1
   5779..6003    +  polyA_signal   bGH poly(A) signal: bovine growth hormone polyadenylation signal
   6007..6028    +  promoter       SV40 promoter (fragment): SV40 enhancer and early promoter
   6049..6477    +  rep_origin     f1 ori (sequence partly withheld): f1 bacteriophage origin of replication; arrow indicates direction of (+) strand synthesis
   6491..6820    +  promoter       SV40 promoter: SV40 enhancer and early promoter
   6868..6915    +  promoter       EM7 promoter: synthetic bacterial promoter&nbsp
   6934..7308    +  CDS            BleoR: antibiotic-binding protein; Sh ble from Streptoalloteichus hindustanus; confers resistance to bleomycin, phleomycin, and Zeocin™
   7318..7443    +  CDS            ble (fragment): BLE_KLEPN - Experimental evidence at protein level: Swiss-Prot protein existence level 1. Binding protein with a strong affinity to the bleomycin family of antibiotics. Binds to CL990; an antimitotic-antibiotic compound. From Klebsiella pneumoniae.
   7438..7559    +  polyA_signal   SV40 poly(A) signal: SV40 polyadenylation signal
   7632..7648    -  protein_bind   lac operator: The lac repressor binds to the lac operator to inhibit transcription in E. coli. This inhibition can be relieved by adding lactose or isopropyl-β-D-thiogalactopyranoside (IPTG). lac repressor encoded by lacI
   7656..7686    -  promoter       lac promoter: promoter for the E. coli lac operon
   7701..7722    -  protein_bind   CAP binding site: CAP binding activates transcription in the presence of cAMP. E. coli catabolite activator protein
   7735..7827    -  CDS            lacI (fragment): lac repressor; lacI; The lac repressor binds to the lac operator to inhibit transcription in E. coli. This inhibition can be relieved by adding lactose or isopropyl-β-D-thiogalactopyranoside (IPTG).
   8010..8598    -  rep_origin     ori: high-copy-number ColE1/pMB1/pBR322/pUC origin of replication
   8769..9629    -  CDS            AmpR: β-lactamase; bla; confers resistance to ampicillin, carbenicillin, and related antibiotics
   9630..9734    -  promoter       AmpR promoter: bla
