[The description below was written by a language model from this plasmid's Addgene catalogue record and pLannotate feature annotations shown in this document.]
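Description:
pLenti-CMV-Myr-Pink Flamindo is a 9,762 bp lentiviral transfer plasmid for mammalian expression of a membrane-anchored version of Pink Flamindo, a red fluorescent cAMP indicator. In bacteria it is maintained through a high-copy ColE1/pUC-type origin and selected with ampicillin (AmpR under its own bla promoter). An f1 origin is also present. Outside the viral region the backbone carries an SV40/EM7-driven BleoR cassette with an SV40 poly(A) signal, which could confer Zeocin resistance in transfected cells or bacteria but would not be packaged into virus.

The viral genome is arranged as in third-generation designs. A CMV enhancer/promoter replaces the U3 region upstream of a truncated HIV-1 5' LTR, followed by the Ψ packaging signal with a gag fragment, the RRE for Rev-dependent nuclear export, and the cPPT/CTS. The 3' end is annotated as a truncated LTR, followed by a bGH poly(A) signal. Between these elements, an internal CMV enhancer/promoter drives the 1,224 bp synthetic insert, and a WPRE downstream enhances transcript stability and expression.

The annotation software reads the insert as fragments of mApple/PAmCherry-related red fluorescent proteins flanking a fragment of mouse Rapgef3 (Epac1). This is consistent with a sensor in which a cAMP-binding domain is inserted into a red fluorescent protein, so that cAMP binding changes fluorescence. The "Myr" prefix points to an N-terminal myristoylation-type motif that targets the sensor to membranes, although this motif is not separately annotated in the feature table. The construct is intended for imaging cAMP dynamics near the membrane in transfected or lentivirally transduced mammalian cells, in the context of work mapping subcellular cAMP transport.
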