Addgene plasmid #204669: pLenti-CMV-Myr-Pink Flamindo
Purpose: Mammalian expression of membrane-bound Pink Flamindo for cAMP imaging
Depositing lab: Adam Cohen. Depositing organization: Harvard University. Publication: All-optical mapping of cAMP transport reveals rules of sub-cellular localization. Xiang KM, Park P, Koren SA, Hayward RF, Cohen AE. bioRxiv 2023 10.1101/2023.06.27.546633.
Backbone
  Vector backbone: pLenti
  Backbone size w/o insert (bp): 8538
  Total vector size (bp): 9762
  Vector type: Mammalian Expression, Lentiviral
Growth in bacteria
  Bacterial resistance: Ampicillin, 100 μg/mL
  Growth temperature: 30°C
  Growth strain: NEB Stable
  Copy number: High Copy
Gene/Insert
  Gene/Insert name: Myr-Pink Flamindo
  Species: Synthetic
  Insert size (bp): 1224
  Promoter: CMV
  Cloning method: Gibson Cloning
  Sequencing primers: 5′ agaggatccATGGGCTGTGTGCAGTGTAAGGACAAGGAGGCTACCAAGCTGACAGGAGGC; 3′ tatcgataagcttgatatcgaattcTTACTTGTACAGctcgtccatgc
Terms and licenses: Academic/Nonprofit Terms; Industry Terms: Not Available to Industry
Depositor comments: Please visit https://www.biorxiv.org/content/10.1101/2023.06.27.546633v1 for bioRxiv preprint.
How to cite: pLenti-CMV-Myr-Pink Flamindo was a gift from Adam Cohen (Addgene plasmid # 204669 ; http://n2t.net/addgene:204669 ; RRID:Addgene_204669)
